Addgene plasmid #66052: DVA_EG
Purpose: (Empty Backbone) MoClo Destination Vector: (based on pSB1A2 with fixed illegal site) [E:LacZa:G]
Depositing lab: Douglas Densmore. Depositing organization: Boston University Main Campus. Publication: CIDAR MoClo: Improved MoClo Assembly Standard and New E. coli Part Library Enable Rapid Combinatorial Design for Synthetic and Traditional Biology. Iverson SV, Haddock TL, Beal J, Densmore DM. ACS Synth Biol. 2016 Jan 15;5(1):99-103. doi: 10.1021/acssynbio.5b00124. Epub 2015 Nov 4. PubMed 26479688.
Backbone
  Vector backbone: DVA
  Vector type: Synthetic Biology ; Destination Vector
Growth in bacteria
  Bacterial resistance: Ampicillin, 100 μg/mL
  Growth temperature: 37°C
  Growth strain: DH5alpha
  Copy number: Unknown
Gene/Insert
  Gene/Insert name: None
  Species: Synthetic
  Cloning method: Unknown
Terms and licenses: Academic/Nonprofit Terms; Industry Terms: Not Available to Industry
How to cite: DVA_EG was a gift from Douglas Densmore (Addgene plasmid # 66052 ; http://n2t.net/addgene:66052 ; RRID:Addgene_66052)
