[The description below was written by a language model from this plasmid's Addgene catalogue record and the feature table of its GenBank file.]
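Description:
DVA_EG is an empty destination vector from the CIDAR MoClo (modular cloning) system for hierarchical, Golden Gate-style assembly of genetic parts in E. coli. It is a small synthetic circular plasmid of 2,606 bp built on the DVA backbone, which the record describes as derived from the BioBrick vector pSB1A2 with an "illegal" restriction site corrected. Propagation relies on a high-copy ColE1/pMB1/pUC-type origin, although the catalogue lists copy number as unknown. Selection uses the bla beta-lactamase gene, driven by its own promoter, which confers ampicillin resistance. A putative bacterial transcription terminator sits just upstream of the cloning region, which is bounded by the BioBrick prefix and suffix inherited from the parent vector.

The plasmid carries no insert. Instead, it has a placeholder lacZ-alpha cassette, denoted [E:LacZa:G], comprising the lac promoter with its CAP binding site and lac operator, the LacZ-alpha coding fragment, and an embedded pUC18/19 multiple cloning site with M13 sequencing primer sites. The E and G labels indicate the MoClo fusion sites flanking the cassette. These define the overhangs exposed when the lacZ-alpha fragment is excised by a Type IIS enzyme, and so determine which parts or assemblies can be ligated in and in what position. The fusion sites and enzyme recognition sites are not annotated in the feature table. Because successful assembly replaces lacZ-alpha, recombinant clones can be distinguished from uncut vector by blue/white screening in an alpha-complementing host. A second, partial record of 677 bp covers only the prefix-to-suffix cassette region and agrees with the full-length annotation.
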