LOCUS       Exported 2606 bp ds-DNA circular SYN 13-MAY-2021
DEFINITION  MoClo Destination Vector: (based on pSB1A2 with fixed illegal site)
            [E:LacZa:G].
ACCESSION   .
VERSION     .
KEYWORDS    DVA_EG
SOURCE      synthetic DNA construct
  ORGANISM  synthetic DNA construct
REFERENCE   1 (bases 1 to 2606)
  AUTHORS   Iverson SV, Haddock TL, Beal J, Densmore DM
  TITLE     CIDAR MoClo: Improved MoClo Assembly Standard and New E. coli Part
            Library Enable Rapid Combinatorial Design for Synthetic and
            Traditional Biology.
  JOURNAL   ACS Synth Biol. 2016 Jan 15;5(1):99-103. doi:
            10.1021/acssynbio.5b00124. Epub 2015 Nov 4.
  PUBMED    26479688
REFERENCE   2 (bases 1 to 2606)
  AUTHORS   .
  TITLE     Direct Submission
  JOURNAL   Exported May 13, 2021 from SnapGene Server 1.1.58
            http://www.snapgene.com
FEATURES             Location/Qualifiers
     source          1..2606
                     /organism="synthetic DNA construct"
                     /mol_type="other DNA"
     primer_bind     199..221
                     /label=M13/pUC Forward
                     /note="In lacZ gene"
     primer_bind     213..230
                     /label=M13 Forward
                     /note="In lacZ gene. Also called M13-F20 or M13 (-21)
                     Forward"
     primer_bind     214..230
                     /label=M13 fwd
                     /note="common sequencing primer, one of multiple similar
                     variants"
     misc_feature    231..287
                     /label=MCS
                     /note="pUC18/19 multiple cloning site"
     primer_bind     complement(300..316)
                     /label=M13 rev
                     /note="common sequencing primer, one of multiple similar
                     variants"
     primer_bind     complement(300..316)
                     /label=M13 Reverse
                     /note="In lacZ gene. Also called M13-rev"
     primer_bind     complement(313..335)
                     /label=M13/pUC Reverse
                     /note="In lacZ gene"
     protein_bind    324..340
                     /label=lac operator
                     /bound_moiety="lac repressor encoded by lacI"
                     /note="The lac repressor binds to the lac operator to
                     inhibit transcription in E. coli. This inhibition can be
                     relieved by adding lactose or
                     isopropyl-beta-D-thiogalactopyranoside (IPTG)."
     promoter        complement(348..378)
                     /label=lac promoter
                     /note="promoter for the E. coli lac operon"
     protein_bind    393..414
                     /label=CAP binding site
                     /bound_moiety="E. coli catabolite activator protein"
                     /note="CAP binding activates transcription in the presence
                     of cAMP."
     misc_feature    514..534
                     /label=BioBrick suffix
                     /note="universal suffix for all parts"
     primer_bind     complement(540..557)
                     /label=L4440
                     /note="L4440 vector, forward primer"
     rep_origin      complement(711..1299)
                     /direction=LEFT
                     /label=ori
                     /note="high-copy-number ColE1/pMB1/pBR322/pUC origin of
                     replication"
     primer_bind     complement(791..810)
                     /label=pBR322ori-F
                     /note="pBR322 origin, forward primer"
     CDS             complement(1470..2330)
                     /codon_start=1
                     /gene="bla"
                     /product="beta-lactamase"
                     /label=AmpR
                     /note="confers resistance to ampicillin, carbenicillin, and
                     related antibiotics"
                     /translation="MSIQHFRVALIPFFAAFCLPVFAHPETLVKVKDAEDQLGARVGYI
                     ELDLNSGKILESFRPEERFPMMSTFKVLLCGAVLSRIDAGQEQLGRRIHYSQNDLVEYS
                     PVTEKHLTDGMTVRELCSAAITMSDNTAANLLLTTIGGPKELTAFLHNMGDHVTRLDRW
                     EPELNEAIPNDERDTTMPVAMATTLRKLLTGELLTLASRQQLIDWMEADKVAGPLLRSA
                     LPAGWFIADKSGAGERGSRGIIAALGPDGKPSRIVVIYTTGSQATMDERNRQIAEIGAS
                     LIKHW"
     primer_bind     2093..2112
                     /label=Amp-R
                     /note="Ampicillin resistance gene, reverse primer"
     promoter        complement(2331..2435)
                     /gene="bla"
                     /label=AmpR promoter
     primer_bind     2503..2521
                     /label=pBRforEco
                     /note="pBR322 vectors, upsteam of EcoRI site, forward
                     primer"
     terminator      2525..2568
                     /label=bacterial terminator
                     /note="putative bacterial transcription terminator"
     misc_feature    2571..2592
                     /label=BioBrick prefix
                     /note="BioBrick prefix for parts that do not start with
                     ""ATG"""
     CDS             complement(2587..304)
                     /codon_start=1
                     /gene="lacZ fragment"
                     /product="LacZ-alpha fragment of beta-galactosidase"
                     /label=lacZ-alpha
                     /translation="MTMITPSLHACRSTLEDPRVPSSNSLAVVLQRRDWENPGVTQLNR
                     LAAHPPFASWRNSEEARTDRPSQQLRSLNGEWRLMRYFLLTHLCGISHRIWCRRHKLRP
                     TSL"
ORIGIN
        1 gcttatgtct tctgcaccat atgcggtgtg aaataccgca cagatgcgta aggagaaaat
       61 accgcatcag gcgccattcg ccattcaggc tgcgcaactg ttgggaaggg cgatcggtgc
      121 gggcctcttc gctattacgc cagctggcga aagggggatg tgctgcaagg cgattaagtt
      181 gggtaacgcc agggttttcc cagtcacgac gttgtaaaac gacggccagt gaattcgagc
      241 tcggtacccg gggatcctct agagtcgacc tgcaggcatg caagcttggc gtaatcatgg
      301 tcatagctgt ttcctgtgtg aaattgttat ccgctcacaa ttccacacaa catacgagcc
      361 ggaagcataa agtgtaaagc ctggggtgcc taatgagtga gctaactcac attaattgcg
      421 ttgcgctcac tgcccgcttt ccagtcggga aacctgtcgt gccagctgca ttaatgaatc
      481 ggccaacgcg cggggaagac gttgccagag acctactagt agcggccgct gcaggcttcc
      541 tcgctcactg actcgctgcg ctcggtcgtt cggctgcggc gagcggtatc agctcactca
      601 aaggcggtaa tacggttatc cacagaatca ggggataacg caggaaagaa catgtgagca
      661 aaaggccagc aaaaggccag gaaccgtaaa aaggccgcgt tgctggcgtt tttccacagg
      721 ctccgccccc ctgacgagca tcacaaaaat cgacgctcaa gtcagaggtg gcgaaacccg
      781 acaggactat aaagatacca ggcgtttccc cctggaagct ccctcgtgcg ctctcctgtt
      841 ccgaccctgc cgcttaccgg atacctgtcc gcctttctcc cttcgggaag cgtggcgctt
      901 tctcatagct cacgctgtag gtatctcagt tcggtgtagg tcgttcgctc caagctgggc
      961 tgtgtgcacg aaccccccgt tcagcccgac cgctgcgcct tatccggtaa ctatcgtctt
     1021 gagtccaacc cggtaagaca cgacttatcg ccactggcag cagccactgg taacaggatt
     1081 agcagagcga ggtatgtagg cggtgctaca gagttcttga agtggtggcc taactacggc
     1141 tacactagaa gaacagtatt tggtatctgc gctctgctga agccagttac cttcggaaaa
     1201 agagttggta gctcttgatc cggcaaacaa accaccgctg gtagcggtgg tttttttgtt
     1261 tgcaagcagc agattacgcg cagaaaaaaa ggatctcaag aagatccttt gatcttttct
     1321 acggggtctg acgctcagtg gaacgaaaac tcacgttaag ggattttggt catgagatta
     1381 tcaaaaagga tcttcaccta gatcctttta aattaaaaat gaagttttaa atcaatctaa
     1441 agtatatatg agtaaacttg gtctgacagt taccaatgct taatcagtga ggcacctatc
     1501 tcagcgatct gtctatttcg ttcatccata gttgcctgac tccccgtcgt gtagataact
     1561 acgatacggg agggcttacc atctggcccc agtgctgcaa tgataccgcg cgacccacgc
     1621 tcaccggctc cagatttatc agcaataaac cagccagccg gaagggccga gcgcagaagt
     1681 ggtcctgcaa ctttatccgc ctccatccag tctattaatt gttgccggga agctagagta
     1741 agtagttcgc cagttaatag tttgcgcaac gttgttgcca ttgctacagg catcgtggtg
     1801 tcacgctcgt cgtttggtat ggcttcattc agctccggtt cccaacgatc aaggcgagtt
     1861 acatgatccc ccatgttgtg caaaaaagcg gttagctcct tcggtcctcc gatcgttgtc
     1921 agaagtaagt tggccgcagt gttatcactc atggttatgg cagcactgca taattctctt
     1981 actgtcatgc catccgtaag atgcttttct gtgactggtg agtactcaac caagtcattc
     2041 tgagaatagt gtatgcggcg accgagttgc tcttgcccgg cgtcaatacg ggataatacc
     2101 gcgccacata gcagaacttt aaaagtgctc atcattggaa aacgttcttc ggggcgaaaa
     2161 ctctcaagga tcttaccgct gttgagatcc agttcgatgt aacccactcg tgcacccaac
     2221 tgatcttcag catcttttac tttcaccagc gtttctgggt gagcaaaaac aggaaggcaa
     2281 aatgccgcaa aaaagggaat aagggcgaca cggaaatgtt gaatactcat actcttcctt
     2341 tttcaatatt attgaagcat ttatcagggt tattgtctca tgagcggata catatttgaa
     2401 tgtatttaga aaaataaaca aataggggtt ccgcgcacat ttccccgaaa agtgccacct
     2461 gacgtctaag aaaccattat tatcatgaca ttaacctata aaaataggcg tatcacgagg
     2521 cagaatttca gataaaaaaa atccttagct ttcgctaagg atgatttctg gaattcgcgg
     2581 ccgcttctag agactagtgg gtctca
//
