LOCUS       Exported 677 bp ds-DNA linear SYN 21-MAY-2021
DEFINITION  MoClo Destination Vector: (based on pSB1A2 with fixed illegal site)
            [E:LacZa:G].
ACCESSION   .
VERSION     .
KEYWORDS    DVA_EG
SOURCE      synthetic DNA construct
  ORGANISM  synthetic DNA construct
REFERENCE   1 (bases 1 to 677)
  AUTHORS   Iverson SV, Haddock TL, Beal J, Densmore DM
  TITLE     CIDAR MoClo: Improved MoClo Assembly Standard and New E. coli Part
            Library Enable Rapid Combinatorial Design for Synthetic and
            Traditional Biology.
  JOURNAL   ACS Synth Biol. 2016 Jan 15;5(1):99-103. doi:
            10.1021/acssynbio.5b00124. Epub 2015 Nov 4.
  PUBMED    26479688
REFERENCE   2 (bases 1 to 677)
  AUTHORS   .
  TITLE     Direct Submission
  JOURNAL   Exported May 21, 2021 from SnapGene Server 1.1.58
            http://www.snapgene.com
FEATURES             Location/Qualifiers
     source          1..677
                     /organism="synthetic DNA construct"
                     /mol_type="other DNA"
     misc_feature    9..30
                     /label=BioBrick prefix
                     /note="BioBrick prefix for parts that do not start with
                     ""ATG"""
     CDS             complement(25..348)
                     /codon_start=1
                     /gene="lacZ fragment"
                     /product="LacZ-alpha fragment of beta-galactosidase"
                     /label=lacZ-alpha
                     /translation="MTMITPSLHACRSTLEDPRVPSSNSLAVVLQRRDWENPGVTQLNR
                     LAAHPPFASWRNSEEARTDRPSQQLRSLNGEWRLMRYFLLTHLCGISHRIWCRRHKLRP
                     TSL"
     primer_bind     243..265
                     /label=M13/pUC Forward
                     /note="In lacZ gene"
     primer_bind     257..274
                     /label=M13 Forward
                     /note="In lacZ gene. Also called M13-F20 or M13 (-21)
                     Forward"
     primer_bind     258..274
                     /label=M13 fwd
                     /note="common sequencing primer, one of multiple similar
                     variants"
     misc_feature    275..331
                     /label=MCS
                     /note="pUC18/19 multiple cloning site"
     primer_bind     complement(344..360)
                     /label=M13 rev
                     /note="common sequencing primer, one of multiple similar
                     variants"
     primer_bind     complement(344..360)
                     /label=M13 Reverse
                     /note="In lacZ gene. Also called M13-rev"
     primer_bind     complement(357..379)
                     /label=M13/pUC Reverse
                     /note="In lacZ gene"
     protein_bind    368..384
                     /label=lac operator
                     /bound_moiety="lac repressor encoded by lacI"
                     /note="The lac repressor binds to the lac operator to
                     inhibit transcription in E. coli. This inhibition can be
                     relieved by adding lactose or
                     isopropyl-beta-D-thiogalactopyranoside (IPTG)."
     promoter        complement(392..422)
                     /label=lac promoter
                     /note="promoter for the E. coli lac operon"
     protein_bind    437..458
                     /label=CAP binding site
                     /bound_moiety="E. coli catabolite activator protein"
                     /note="CAP binding activates transcription in the presence
                     of cAMP."
     misc_feature    558..578
                     /label=BioBrick suffix
                     /note="universal suffix for all parts"
     primer_bind     complement(584..601)
                     /label=L4440
                     /note="L4440 vector, forward primer"
ORIGIN
        1 gatttctgga attcgcggcc gcttctagag actagtgggt ctcagcttat gtcttctgca
       61 ccatatgcgg tgtgaaatac cgcacagatg cgtaaggaga aaataccgca tcaggcgcca
      121 ttcgccattc aggctgcgca actgttggga agggcgatcg gtgcgggcct cttcgctatt
      181 acgccagctg gcgaaagggg gatgtgctgc aaggcgatta agttgggtaa cgccagggtt
      241 ttcccagtca cgacgttgta aaacgacggc cagtgaattc gagctcggta cccggggatc
      301 ctctagagtc gacctgcagg catgcaagct tggcgtaatc atggtcatag ctgtttcctg
      361 tgtgaaattg ttatccgctc acaattccac acaacatacg agccggaagc ataaagtgta
      421 aagcctgggg tgcctaatga gtgagctaac tcacattaat tgcgttgcgc tcactgcccg
      481 ctttccagtc gggaaacctg tcgtgccagc tgcattaatg aatcggccaa cgcgcgggga
      541 agacgttgcc agagacctac tagtagcggc cgctgcaggc ttcctcgctc actgactcgc
      601 tgcgctcggt cgttcggctg cggcgagcgg tatcagctca ctcaaaggcg gtaatacggt
      661 tatccacaga atcaggg
//
